Addgene plasmid #86723: pBN267
Purpose: Tissue-specific FLP expression plasmid for C. elegans
Depositing lab: Peter Askjaer. Depositing organization: Centro Andaluz de Biologia del Desarrollo (CABD). Publication: An Efficient FLP-Based Toolkit for Spatiotemporal Control of Gene Expression in Caenorhabditis elegans. Munoz-Jimenez C, Ayuso C, Dobrzynska A, Torres-Mendez A, Ruiz PC, Askjaer P. Genetics. 2017 Aug;206(4):1763-1778. doi: 10.1534/genetics.117.201012. Epub 2017 Jun 23. PubMed 28646043.
Backbone
  Vector backbone: pBN9
  Vector type: Worm Expression
Growth in bacteria
  Bacterial resistance: Ampicillin, 100 μg/mL
  Growth temperature: 37°C
  Growth strain: DH5alpha
  Copy number: High Copy
Gene/Insert
  Gene/Insert name: Prgef-1::FLP D5
  Species: C. elegans (nematode)
  Cloning method: Gibson Cloning
  Sequencing primers: 5′ unknown
Terms and licenses: Academic/Nonprofit Terms; Industry Terms: Not Available to Industry
How to cite: pBN267 was a gift from Peter Askjaer (Addgene plasmid # 86723 ; http://n2t.net/addgene:86723 ; RRID:Addgene_86723)
