[The description below was written by a language model from this plasmid's Addgene catalogue record and pLannotate feature annotations shown in this document.]
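Description:
pBN267 is a 12.6 kb worm expression plasmid built on the pBN9 backbone by Gibson cloning, designed to express the yeast site-specific recombinase FLP in a tissue-restricted manner in C. elegans. It is propagated in E. coli as a high-copy plasmid through a ColE1/pUC-type origin and selected with ampicillin via the β-lactamase gene and its own promoter. Short remnants of rop, bom, lacZα and an RSF origin are annotated as fragments and appear to be backbone leftovers rather than functional parts.

The payload is recorded as Prgef-1::FLP D5: a FLP coding sequence, matched by the annotation to the 2-micron plasmid recombinase, placed under the promoter of the C. elegans gene rgef-1. The promoter itself is not annotated in the feature table, though a long unannotated stretch lies upstream of the FLP open reading frame. The record does not define the "D5" designation, nor does it state which 3' UTR follows the gene. The plasmid also carries an unc-119 coding sequence, commonly used as a rescue marker to identify transgenic animals in an unc-119 mutant background. Gateway attB1, attB2 and attB4 sites are present as scars of recombinational cloning, and a col-34 fragment may reflect genomic flanking sequence, although the record does not say how the transgene is meant to be integrated.

In use, FLP produced in the cells where the rgef-1 promoter is active recombines FRT sites placed in a separate transgene or locus, excising or rearranging the intervening DNA. The plasmid is one driver in a FLP-based toolkit for spatiotemporal control of gene expression in the worm.
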