Features (pLannotate 1.2.2; 14 found; start..end, strand, type, name):
     43..631     -  rep_origin     ori: high-copy-number ColE1/pMB1/pBR322/pUC origin of replication
    802..1662    -  CDS            AmpR: β-lactamase; bla; confers resistance to ampicillin, carbenicillin, and related antibiotics
   1663..1767    -  promoter       AmpR promoter: bla
   1862..1897    +  CDS            rop (fragment): Rop protein, which maintains plasmids at low copy number; rop
   1999..2098    +  misc_feature   bom (fragment): basis of mobility region from pBR322
   2104..2261    -  CDS            lacZα (fragment): LacZα fragment of β-galactosidase; lacZ fragment
   3333..3353    +  protein_bind   attB2: mutant version of attB; core recombination site for the Gateway® BP reaction BP Clonase™
   6949..8319    +  CDS            FLP1: FLP_YEAST - Experimental evidence at protein level: Swiss-Prot protein existence level 1. Part of the plasmid amplification system, which corrects any decrease in copy number caused by a rare missegregation event. Catalyzes the recombination between the large inverted repetitions of the 2-micron plasmid during plasmid replication. This recombination event changes the direction of one of the two replication forks in the bidirectionally replicating molecule, effectively resulting in multiple rounds of replication from a single initiation event. Binds specifically to the FLP recognition target (F
   9164..10006   -  CDS            unc-119: UN119_CAEEL - Experimental evidence at protein level: Swiss-Prot protein existence level 1. Myristoyl-binding protein that acts as a cargo adapter: specifically binds the myristoyl moiety of a subset of N-terminally myristoylated proteins and is required for their localization. Plays a key role in ciliary membrane localization of proteins. Required for the establishment or function of the nervous system. From Caenorhabditis elegans.
  10117..10134   +  misc_feature   P element 5' end (fragment): No description available
  10998..11018   -  protein_bind   attB1: mutant version of attB; core recombination site for the Gateway® BP reaction BP Clonase™
  12142..12309   -  CDS            col-34 (fragment): COL34_CAEEL - Also known as ram-4. Experimental evidence at transcript level: Swiss-Prot protein existence level 2. Nematode cuticles are composed largely of collagen-like proteins. The cuticle functions both as an exoskeleton and as a barrier to protect the worm from its environment. From Caenorhabditis elegans.
  12480..12500   -  protein_bind   attB4: mutant version of attB; core recombination site for the Gateway® BP reaction BP Clonase™
  12560..12634   -  rep_origin     RSF ori (fragment): Plasmids containing the RSF 1030 origin of replication can be propagated in E. coli cells that contain additional plasmids with compatible origins.
>Addgene plasmid #86723 | pBN267 | addgene full sequence | sequence record 171477 | Addgene NGS Result
GCAAAAGACCAGGAACCGTAAAAAGGCCGCGTTGCTGGCGTTTTTCCATAGGCTCCGCCCCCCTGACGAG
CATCACAAAAATCGACGCTCAAGTCAGAGGTGGCGAAACCCGACAGGACTATAAAGATACCAGGCGTTTC
CCCCTGGAAGCTCCCTCGTGCGCTCTCCTGTTCCGACCCTGCCGCTTACCGGATACCTGTCCGCCTTTCT
CCCTTCGGGAAGCGTGGCGCTTTCTCATAGCTCACGCTGTAGGTATCTCAGTTCGGTGTAGGTCGTTCGC
TCCAAGCTGGGCTGTGTGCACGAACCCCCCGTTCAGCCCGACCGCTGCGCCTTATCCGGTAACTATCGTC
TTGAGTCCAACCCGGTAAGACACGACTTATCGCCACTGGCAGCAGCCACTGGTAACAGGATTAGCAGAGC
GAGGTATGTAGGCGGTGCTACAGAGTTCTTGAAGTGGTGGCCTAACTACGGCTACACTAGAAGAACAGTA
TTTGGTATCTGCGCTCTGCTGAAGCCAGTTACCTTCGGAAAAAGAGTTGGTAGCTCTTGATCCGGCAAAC
AAACCACCGCTGGTAGCGGTGGTTTTTTTGTTTGCAAGCAGCAGATTACGCGCAGAAAAAAAGGATCTCA
AGAAGATCCTTTGATCTTTTCTACGGGGTCTGACGCTCAGTGGAACGAAAACTCACGTTAAGGGATTTTG
GTCATGAGATTATCAAAAAGGATCTTCACCTAGATCCTTTTAAATTAAAAATGAAGTTTTAAATCAATCT
AAAGTATATATGAGTAAACTTGGTCTGACAGTTACCAATGCTTAATCAGTGAGGCACCTATCTCAGCGAT
CTGTCTATTTCGTTCATCCATAGTTGCCTGACTCCCCGTCGTGTAGATAACTACGATACGGGAGGGCTTA
CCATCTGACCCCAGTGCTGCAATGATACCGCGAGACCCACGCTCACCGGCTCCAGATTTATCAGCAATAA
ACCAGCCAGCCGGAAGGGCCGAGCGCAGAAGTGGTCCTGCAACTTTATCCGCCTCCATCCAGTCTATTAA
TTGTTGCCGGGAAGCTAGAGTAAGTAGTTCGCCAGTTAATAGTTTGCGCAACGTTGTTGCCATTGCTACA
GGCATCGTGGTGTCACGCTCGTCGTTTGGTATGGCTTCATTCAGCTCCGGTTCCCAACGATCAAGGCGAG
TTACATGATCCCCCATGTTGTGCAAAAAAGCGGTTAGCTCCTTCGGTCCTCCGATCGTTGTCAGAAGTAA
GTTGGCCGCAGTGTTATCACTCATGGTTATGGCAGCACTGCATAATTCTCTTACTGTCATGCCATCCGTA
AGATGCTTTTCTGTGACTGGTGAGTACTCAACCAAGTCATTCTGAGAATAGTGTATGCGGCGACCGAGTT
GCTCTTGCCCGGCGTCAATACGGGATAATACCGCGCCACATAGCAGAACTTTAAAAGTGCTCATCATTGG
AAAACGTTCTTCGGGGCGAAAACTCTCAAGGATCTTACCGCTGTTGAGATCCAGTTCGATGTAACCCACT
CGTGCACCCAACTGATCTTCAGCATCTTTTACTTTCACCAGCGTTTCTGGGTGAGCAAAAACAGGAAGGC
AAAATGCCGCAAAAAAGGGAATAAGGGCGACACGGAAATGTTGAATACTCATACTCTTCCTTTTTCAATA
TTATTGAAGCATTTATCAGGGTTATTGTCTCATGAGCGGATACATATTTGAATGTATTTAGAAAAATAAA
CAAATAGGGGTTCCGCGCACATTTCCCCGAAAAGTGCCACCTGACGTCTAAGAAACCATTATTATCATGA
CATTAACCTATAAAAATAGGCGTATCACGAGGCCCTTTCGTCTCGCGCGTTTCGGTGATGACGGTGAAAA
CCTCTGACACATGCAGCTCCCGGAGACGGTCACAGCTTGTCTGTAAGCGGATGCCGGGAGCAGACAAGCC
CGTCAGGGCGCGTCAGCGGGTGTTGGCGGGTGTCGGGGCTGGCTTAACTATGCGGCATCAGAGCAGATTG
CACTGAGAGTGCACCATATGCGGTGTGAAATACCGCACAGATGCGTAAGGAGAAAATACCGCATCAGGCG
CCATTCGCCATTCAGGCTGCGCAACTGTTGGGAAGGGCGATCGGTGCGGGCCTCTTCGCTATTACGCCAG
CTGGCGAAAGGGGGATGTGCTGCAAGGCGATTAAGTTGGGTAACGCCAGGGTTTTCCCAGTCACGACGTT
GTAAAACGACGGCCAGTGAATTATCAACTATGTATAATAAAGTTGGGCCCATTAGGTCAGACAAAAATTT
CTGATCTTTAAACCTTATTGATTAAAACTAATTTTTGCCCGACTTTTTTGACACATGCACTAGACGCTTG
TACTCAAAATTTGGAAACCTTGCTCAAATCCACTACTCAGATATGACAGTAGCATCGATAATTGAACCAT
TATCCTGAAATCCCCTTTCCTGTCCCGGTTCATTTTCCAATTTTTTCAACGGTGGAAGAAGGGGCAAATT
TTATACCAAAACGTCTCCGTTTATGACCCACCCCCTATGCAAAATAAACGGCTCTGGGAGAAATAGTACA
GAAAACGCGGAGCCTGCTTGATTCCTTCTCCGAGGCGACAAAAAACGCATCATTCGTATTGTAAGATGCA
TGTGTGGCTGGCCTCTTTTGAATTTTACTGGTTTTTTATATTTCTACTAATATTTCGAAAAATTTTGTAA
GTAAATCATTGATTACGTTTACAAAAATTTAGAAACATTTCAAAATGATTACTTCTAAATTAATTATATT
TACAGGTTAGTTCGAGTTACTTATGACCTTCCAATCCGCCATATCCGCCAAGGACGCTCCAATTAATTTT
TTAGAATTATTTTTTAACACATGTATTATTTTTTAACAATAAATTATTCATGAAATCATCAAATGTATAT
GTTCTACTATAATATTTAGGTCAAACTATAGAAAAGAAATCCTTGTTTTTGGAACAAAGGAGTTCAGATC
CTGTGCATTTGATCTTGGATCCACATCTTTGGTCCATGGGAAAGCTTGGCACTGATCAAGAAGGATTCTT
CAAATATCTAAAATTGCCGGCTGCCCGTAGAATTCCATCAGTTTTCCAGAGTTTTAGTGAAAATTTGCAT
CCCGTTAGAAACAATCTACACAACGGTAAAAAGGACCCATTATTTTTACCGTACCGTTTTCCTTTATGGC
CCTCTATGCAAAAAATTATAGCGTGGAGGGGCAGTACAGAATAATAAAGTGTGAGAAAAAAAACTGCTCT
GCGAGAAATAGTACAGCAAACGCGGAGCATGCTTGATTCTATCCACTTTGTACAAGAAAGCTGGGTTAAT
ACGACTCACTAGTGGGCAGATCTTCGAATGCATCGCGCGCACCGTACGTCTCGAGGAGCCGGCTGTAGCA
TGCGGCCGCACACATCGCTGCCGGAATAGATGATCCCATCGTAGTTCGATAATCTCGTGACACTCGTTTC
CGATACCCCCTTATATCAGCACACATTCAGTCATCATACCACAAAATGTTGTGATAGTGATAGGCAAAAC
TACCGTATTTCCTCTATTAATCTTGCATGCAAGACTAATTTTCGATTAACCCGTAGGGGTGCAAGACTAA
TAGAGACTGCAAGACTATTAGAGGCTGAAATACTAATTTTCGTATGCTCAATAATTTTGGAAATTGGCCT
ATTTTTTGTAGAAACTTGATACCGTTTAAACAAGGAAAAATACACACTTTTTAATATTTCATCAATAATT
TGAACGATTTTGTGATTTTAAGTTCAATTTGCCCAAAAAAAGACAATTTTTCTGACGTTACCGCAAAGTA
ATGCTGGTCAGGCAAAAAGAGCGGTGCAAAAATATAAGAGACTGCAATACTAATAGAGGAAATACGGTAA
TTGAATTTTAGTGAAACTTGCGACAGTTTTCCTCATTTTTTTGTTATTCCGGCATACGAGTGTGGCATAC
GAGTGAGGTCATCTTTTGTTTCTTCCGTTTCTTCATCGCTTTTGAAAAAAAATGTTGAAGAAAACTTCGT
AGCCGATAGCCGGATAATGTTTGGCACGGCGTTCCAACATATATCATTGGAAATTTTTTAAGATTTTTGC
GAAAAATCACATTCTTCACGATGAGAACACGTTATTGAAGGAATATAAATCAAGAATAACATATAGTTAT
ATTTCTCTATTACTTTAACGTTAAATATGAGCAAATTTGAGCATTTTGATTGCGATGAAAAGCAGAATCG
AGTCAACTGAAATCCGTTCAAAAACCTAAGCTCGGTTCGCCCGAAAGTCGATTTTTCCAATAGCCGAACA
GCACTGCTTCTTTATTTTCCAGGTATTTTTGGGGTGTAAGAATTATATCTTCTTTGTTTGGGTATTTACG
TTTCCGAATTCCCTTTCTTGATCTGTCGCTATTTTTCAGAAACCAGAACAGTTTATCCTTTTTCATGAGA
ACCTGAATAGCTCAAAAACCCGTTTAATTTCTTTTCATCATCTCATTTGAAACTTTCCTAGTCTTCTTAA
TGATTTCCAGGCTCCTCCTACATTTGTATCTCAAGATGCATACACTTTATTTCCGCTCCAATTCGAATCA
TCTACTTCTCTTTTTTCTTCAACTTTCTACTTTTTTCCATTCTTTTCTTTCAAATGTTCGACGTCTTCAA
GTGACTGCTCTTCATTCTCCTCATTTTTCTCGAATTTCATTCTTGTCTCTTTTTTGCTCAAAAATGGAAA
ATGAAAGTGACGTGAGATTTGGACGGCGGGACACGGGGGCAGTAGAAGCAGCAAAAAGGAGAGAAAGAGG
ACACAAATAAGAAGAACGAATTCAAAAATAAGCGGAGAGGAGCTATTTCCGTCAATTCTACCTCCCCAAT
CTTCATCAATTCGGCTCAATTGAATGACGTCACAGGGAGATAAACCGTTTGGATGAGCGCCGTCCATCAC
TGACGCCATCCCGTTTGGGACAAGAAAAGAGAAAAAAGAGCACAAAGTTTTTGGTGACGGATCTTGTCAA
TCATATGAAAGTTGTTCTGATTGATTGTCAGTTTTTTTCCTACTTTTTTGGATTCTATCCACTTCTGAAC
TTTTGACAAGTTTCAAACTTTCTGAATCATTTTCTATGCATTTTCCTGGAATTCTTTTTATGTAAAATAT
GAAATAGAATGTTTTTGAATTCAAGTTCTGCTTTTTTCTTCTTTTTTGTTCTGTTCGGGCTTGGGTATGC
TTTTTTTAAAAATTATTTTGCACATCGACCAATAAGTGCGCAACTTATAAAATTAATTTATTTTTGTTAA
TTTTTGAAATACTTGTATTGCTTTAAGTGATCTGACCTCGCCCTGAGCTTTCCACGTAGTTATCAAATAC
AAATCCTCCAAGGGTAACGTACCTATATTACTGATCTTTATAATAACTTTATCACCTGTCCAGTTCCAGA
GGAATTCTGTTAAGCTTATAGGCACAGAAGGAGTCATTTCTGCTGGTTTTTAATGATCCAAATCTTTATT
TCAAGTAAAAAACTGAACACTTGCGAATAAAACTATCAGATTAACCATTCACCAAAAATGTGTTTGAATC
TAAAACTTTCTCAGTATTCCAAATATAGAAATAAATAACCACGACATTGCTAAAATCTGTCTGAATTGTG
TACTCCTTACCGTGAAGTAATAATGGATATAATGAATCGTTTGAAATGAATGATCAGCACATTTTTGGTG
AAAGATCACAAATAAGGAATAAGCGACGGAAAATAAAACGATTATTTCGGATCAAAAATTTGTTGAAGAT
CATATACACTCGAGACCAAGATTATTCTAGACAATTTTCAAATTGGCTTCTTTGTTTGCAAATCTTCATA
ATAATCTGTGAAGTTTGGAAATTTGAATTTTTAATCTTTTTTCATAGATTATAGTTTTTATTTCTTTGCA
AAACTATATTAAAAACCGATGCATTGTTTTAGGGAAATTAATGAGCCTTTTGTTCAACACTAAAAACAAT
AAAATTAAAATTTTGGCTTCATCATTTGACCTTTTTTAAGTTCGAAAACTTTTCTCGTATTTCTGAACCG
CCAATTTTTTCACACATCTCTAGACTTTTGGTGCCCGTTCCAGAAAGTTAAGTAATTGCTATTCTAAGAA
AGTTCTCAACATTGTTTTTTAGTTCTGATTGAATTCTGATGTTCCAGGAATATATTTTAAATTTAATATT
CTTTGCACTATTTCTATACTAACTAAATAATAAATAGTCTAAGTATGTTCAATGAGAACAAAAAAGCTCT
ATCTATATTTTTCTATCCTATTTCATTTATATCCTTTTCATTTTGAACTCACCAGCTTCTCTTCTTCTTC
TTGTCCATATACTTCTTAAAAGTCTCGAACTTCTCTCTCTCACTCTCCATCAATTTCTTTATGGCTACCG
CTTGCGCTCTGCCGCTTCCGAAGAAAGAAGGCGTTGGCAGAGCTCTCAATTCTATTTTTTCTCGCCGTAG
GCTATCGATTTCTCAGCTTCTCTTCTCTCTTCCTCACTCCACCACCACCACTTCGGGCTTCTTCTTTTCT
TCATTTTCGTCTTCTTCTTCATCCTCTTCTTTTTTTTTTCAGTTCCCCCTCACTCCTCCCCTTATATGCG
CGTGCGAGAGGGGTGCAAAAGCAGCGCGCATCCGAGAATTGAAACGAGAAAACGGAGACGCAGCAGCAGT
TCGTCCTCAGAAAAATAGCCAGTAAAAAGAGAAAAAGATAGAGAGAGACCTATCGCATTTTATTTTCAAA
TTGCAATTCCTGCAATTCATGTGTGCGTGTGCCCATTTTCAATTCTTCCCGTTATTTTTCAGACCATTAC
CAACGTTCTTTCTAGATCTTGAGACAATCTTCCTTCTGCTCAATCGTTCGTCGTGAAGACGGCATCGACG
ACGACGACGGTACCAAAAATGCCACAATTCGACATTCTCTGTAAGACACCACCAAAAGTCCTCGTCCGTC
AATTCGTCGAGCGTTTCGAGCGTCCATCCGGAGAGAAGATCGCCCTCTGCGCCGCCGAGCTCACCTACCT
CTGCTGGATGATCACCCACAACGGAACCGCCATCAAGCGTGCCACCTTCATGTCCTACAACACCATCATC
TCCAACTCCCTCTCCTTCGACATCGTCAACAAGTCCCTCCAATTCAAGTACAAGACCCAAAAGGCCACCA
TCCTCGAGGCCTCCCTCAAGGTAAGTTTAAACATATATATACTAACTAACCCTGATTATTTAAATTTTCA
GAAGCTCATCCCAGCCTGGGAGTTCACCATCATCCCATACTACGGACAAAAGCACCAATCCGACATCACC
GACATCGTCTCCTCCCTCCAACTCCAATTCGAGTCCTCCGAGGAGGCCGACAAGGGAAACTCCCACTCCA
AGAAGATGCTCAAGGCCCTCCTCTCCGAGGGAGAGTCCATCTGGGAGATCACCGAGAAGATCCTCAACTC
CTTCGAGTACACCTCCCGTTTCACCAAGACCAAGACCCTCTACCAATTCCTCTTCCTCGCCACCTTCATC
AACTGCGGACGTTTCTCCGACATCAAGAACGTCGACCCAAAGTCCTTCAAGCTCGTCCAAAACAAGTACC
TCGGAGTCATCATCCAATGCCTCGTCACCGAGACCAAGACCTCCGTCTCCCGTCACATCTACTTCTTCTC
CGCCCGTGGACGTATCGACCCACTCGTCTACCTCGACGAGTTCCTCCGTAACTCCGAGCCAGTCCTCAAG
CGTGTCAACCGTACCGGAAACTCCTCCTCCAACAAGCAAGAGTACCAACTCCTCAAGGACAACCTCGTCC
GTTCCTACAACAAGGCCCTCAAGAAGAACGCCCCATACTCCATCTTCGCCATCAAGAACGGACCAAAGTC
CCACATCGGACGTCACCTCATGACCTCCTTCCTCTCCATGAAGGTAAGTTTAAACATGATTTTACTAACT
AACTAATCTGATTTAAATTTTCAGGGACTCACCGAGCTCACCAACGTCGTCGGAAACTGGTCCGACAAGC
GTGCCTCCGCCGTCGCCCGTACCACCTACACCCACCAAATCACCGCCATCCCAGACCACTACTTCGCCCT
CGTCTCCCGTTACTACGCCTACGACCCAATCTCCAAGGAGATGATCGCCCTCAAGGACGAGACCAACCCA
ATCGAGGAGTGGCAACACATCGAGCAACTCAAGGGATCCGCCGAGGGATCCATCCGTTACCCAGCCTGGA
ACGGAATCATCTCCCAAGAGGTCCTCGACTACCTCTCCTCCTACATCAACCGTCGTATCTAACGCGTATG
TATCTGCATATCCTTCAAATGTTGTCCATATTGTATCAGTAAATTATAATGCCCCCTTTTTATATATTCT
CCTTATCATGTAAATGTTCTATTGATTTTTTGCTGGTGTAAAACGTTTTTATAGTAAATCCTCTCCACAG
TGAATTTGTTAAATTGTATCAAAACAAGACATTGATTAAATTTGTTCGAGACTTGTGGATTGTAAAATAT
TTTGCAGAAAATGGCAATATTCATTTAGAAACATTACTTCCATAATAGGAAAAACTATTTATGAGTTTTC
ATGTGCCTATGCAAGTTCCCACTCTGTGTGAATTTCATCATACAAATTGAGCAAACATAAGGTTTATGTC
CAGTATGGGTTCTCAGATGTTTTGTAAGAGTTGAGCTGTCGGTGAATGCCTTCTCACATTGAGCACATGG
ATACGGTCTCTCTCCAGTGTGTGTTCTGAAATAATGAAAAATAGTCTTGCAATATGTTTCTACTATTCGA
GAAAAAATGTAATTTTTTTTCTTATGGTAACCCGGCTTTCCCCGGGCCTAGTTCTAGACATTCTCTAATG
AAAAAATCTTTCAGTTGAAATTGAAAATGAGTTAAAGTTGGAGTTTTTATTGAAAACAGATTTCCGTGTG
ATTAGTGTTTTTAGCGAGTGTGACAGGACAGCGAAAAAATATAGAAACAAGGGGGGAACTGAAAAGCTTA
GGAATGCATTGAACATGAGAAGGGGAAGGGGAAGGAACAAACTAGACAGGAATTATTGGAATTTAATCAC
ATTTGGAGTTTTTTTTCTATTCGACAGAATAATTATCCAGAACATTTTTGTATTAAATATTTATGCATCA
TATGAGTAGTCGGCTTTGTTGTGCATGACGAGTTTGTTATCGACGAAATAGAAGCTGTCAGAACGAGTCT
CGTTTGGATTGTTGATCATGTCGTCCACTGAAAAAGAGATTAGTCTTTTGAATTGTACTTTTTAGAATAA
TGACTCACTGAGTTGTTGAGAGAGTTGAGGGAACTCATAGATATGTTCACAGTTGTTTCGTGAATTCGGA
ATACAGAATCCGAATTCAAAGTCAAAACACTTCAGAAGGCGATCTTTGAAGAAGTGACGTTCGATCATTC
GGAAATGATGGATTGGGATGTCTCCTACTTTGAATTCCACAGTTGCTCCGACCGTTTTGAGTTTCAAAAA
GTTTGGAGCAAATCTATAACGCACGTATCTTGCCGACTCCTGTGGCGACTCATCATTCTCCTGATCGTTC
TCCGGTTTGGCGATCTCGAAAAGCACTTGCTCAGTGTCCAGATCACGGATTTGGAACTTGGTGAACTCGA
TGTTATAGATGTTCGCAGATGGGGAGCATAAGAATCCTAAATTTATGTTTTAAACTGAAATCCAAAGGGA
GCAAGATACCTTGAGTGATTCCCGGAAGTGCTAAAACGTCGTTCGGAGTGATTTGAGCTTTCTTCGCAAG
CTCCGATTCCGTTGTGATTCCTTGTTCGGTGCTTGGTGGTGGCCGTGGCATCTGGAAATATGGAAAAGTT
CAACAAAAAGAAAAGAGAAAAGAATGAAATCGGATATCAAGAGTTAGTTGAGCGGTTTCTCTAGTTTTCT
GAGTCTCACCTGCGACGGGAAGGTCGCCGAGCCGGGTGGAATCGATCGTTGTTGCTCGGCTTTCATATCG
GTTTGGTTGGAAGCGGCTGAAAACGGAAAGAAGTGGAAGAAGGAAAAGAGTGTGGTGTGACAGGAAAATG
GTAATTAGAGGGTGCCAAATAACCAGCTATATTTTGTTTTTTTTTGAAAACATTTTTAAAAAGAAAAATA
CGATAATGATATCAGATGGATTTCCGGAAAACTGGTATGAAAAATTTCAACCTTTTTGAGTACATGTAAT
CAAAATACACTTTGTAAATTATCATTTTTATTGAAACTCCACCATTTTTCTATTTATAACGCTAATAATT
TGAAAAAGAAACCTATTGCGAACCGCGGGGTGAATCCCAAAAACGAATGCGTTTTGGTGGAGTGATTGAT
TCGAATCGAAGAAGAAAAAGAAGAAGACGTGGAATAGAGAGCTCACTCTTAACCGAGCAGCACACACCGA
CAGAAAAAAAAATGAAATGAATGAGGGTCTTCTTCTTCTTCTTCTTCGAATGATTGACAGAAATGGGAAA
AAGAGGAAGATTGAGAAGGGAAAAAGGAAGGAGAAAAGAAGCAGAAGAAGACGTCAGAGAGGAGAGGAAC
GAGCGGAAAAGCAGCGGGCGCAAGTCATAGAAGTAGCAGAGCTGGGGAGAAGAAGACACTATCCAAGAAA
GGAATGACGAGAGAGTATGCAAAGGGGTATAGGGTGCAGACAGAATAGGAACAGAATAACAGATGATGAG
CCAAGAAGAGTTGAAAAGGGCGATGAATTTGTCATGTAACTTAATTTGGGTCAATTTGAGCATGATGAAT
TGAAATCATCCCTTGTTGGGAGTTAATAACCGGTTTGTTATCAGAAACCCTGTAATAGAAGGGCGCCCTA
ACTTTGAGCCAATTCATCCCGGTTTCTGTCAAATATATCAAAAAGTGGTCAACTGACAAATTGTTTTTGA
TATTATAATAAACATTTTATCCGTTAACAATTTTCGAATACTTTTTACAAGGACTTGGATAAATTGGCTC
AAAGAGCCTGCTTTTTTGTACAAACTTGAATTCAAAAACGCAGAACTCGTACTGTTGGATGCCTGTGTAG
CGGTCCTCTATTGATTTTTGCTATTTTTTGATAATTTTACTGTAAATTATGAGTTATTCCAATTAACATT
CCTAGCTAAATGTAAGTTAGCGACCAATTTTTTAGCAACCCCATTTTATGACTTTTCAGAATATCGCCTA
CTGGGTCAACGACACTTGTTTGGAACTAAGGGTCTTCCCAATTTTTTTTAAATCTTCATAGGCTTGACAG
AATCAGGGTTCTTCAAGCAGCTTTGAGAGGGAATCAATTGCAACATTTGATGTTAAATTTATATTTTTTA
TAGTTCTCTGGTGAAATGGGGACCACCGCAAAGCCCCTTTTATGTTTTTAACTTGAATAAAATCTTGTAT
TAAATTGTGATTTATAGATCTGTATGGGTAATTTGAAGGAAAAGAAAGGGAGCTCCCAAAAGTGCCTTAC
AGATCCAGGCCCAATAAATGTAAACTATTGGGCAGTAGTATGGCAAAAATCGTGCGGAATTTGAAAAACC
TAGAATTAAAATAAATATTCAACACAAATGTTCGAGATATTTTAAGTTCGGAGTGTATATCTAGAACATA
TTGTACAAGTAGGTCTACGGGATCGTCTACGGGAAAATTTGATTTCCTCGAAGATGTATTTAATGAATTC
TCTAATGTTGCAGGTCTTTGTATTTGACAGAATGTTGGTTTTTGAAACTTATTCGCCATAATTGCTTGGC
TACTACATGTCTCATGCCATTGACACTATCCTGTACTCGAAATTTGTTAAGTAACTACCCACCGTCCACT
TATGACGAGAGGGTCAATTAAGGTCACTCCACAAAAGTAAATTTGAAAACACATGAGAAAAAGTGATCTG
AATTCCCTTGAAGTGGCTAAAACAAAGCAGATGAGGGATACGACGTATGCGACTACTGAGAGATAAGGTC
GAAACTTGATAAGGATGCTGCTTACCTGCTTAGCAAGTTTCTTCGCACAGGAGAAAGTGACAAGCTAAAC
TATCAAATTCATCTAAAACCTCAAAAAATTATTTTGGATGAAATAATGTTTTATTTTGAGCAACGCATAA
GGCAAAGAATAAATTAAAGGCGATCCGCTTAGCGGCGAGTTCCGTCCTCGAAGAAGATTCCTCCATCGAT
GGCGCAGTACTTTGGACAGATTCCACGCTCTCCTGGGGTTCCTGGTGGTCCGACTGGTCCTGGCTGTCCT
GGGTTTCCGTCGGCTCCTGGCTTGCCGTCTGGTCCTGGTGGTCCCTTTGGTCCAGGTTGTCCTGAAAGAT
GTGGTGATTAGATATGGATTGAAAAACTATGAAATGATTACCTGGGGTTCCGTCGTTTCCTGGTTGTCCG
GATGGTCCTGGTGGTCCGACTGGTCCTGGCTCTCCGGTGGATCCTGGCTCTCCCTTTTGGACTGGCTCGC
AGACAGCTGGAAGTCCCTCCAACTTTTCTATACAAAGTTGATAGCTTGGCGTAATCATGGTCATAGCTGT
TTCCTGTGTGAAATTGTTATCCGCTGGTATCAGCTCACTCAAAGGCGGTAATACGGTTATCCACAGAATC
AGGGGATAACGCAGGAAAGAACATGTGAGCAAAAGGCCA
